>Addgene plasmid #85867 | AB.pCCL.sin.cPPT.GFP.miR-552-3p.sensor.PGK.dNGFR.WPRE | addgene full sequence | sequence record 169981 | Addgene NGS Result
ATGGTGAGCAAGGGCGAGGAGCTGTTCACCGGGGTGGTGCCCATCCTGGTCGAGCTGGACGGCGACGTAA
ACGGCCACAAGTTCAGCGTGTCCGGCGAGGGCGAGGGCGATGCCACCTACGGCAAGCTGACCCTGAAGTT
CATCTGCACCACCGGCAAGCTGCCCGTGCCCTGGCCCACCCTCGTGACCACCCTGACCTACGGCGTGCAG
TGCTTCAGCCGCTACCCCGACCACATGAAGCAGCACGACTTCTTCAAGTCCGCCATGCCCGAAGGCTACG
TCCAGGAGCGCACCATCTTCTTCAAGGACGACGGCAACTACAAGACCCGCGCCGAGGTGAAGTTCGAGGG
CGACACCCTGGTGAACCGCATCGAGCTGAAGGGCATCGACTTCAAGGAGGACGGCAACATCCTGGGGCAC
AAGCTGGAGTACAACTACAACAGCCACAACGTCTATATCATGGCCGACAAGCAGAAGAACGGCATCAAGG
TGAACTTCAAGATCCGCCACAACATCGAGGACGGCAGCGTGCAGCTCGCCGACCACTACCAGCAGAACAC
CCCCATCGGCGACGGCCCCGTGCTGCTGCCCGACAACCACTACCTGAGCACCCAGTCCGCCCTGAGCAAA
GACCCCAACGAGAAGCGCGATCACATGGTCCTGCTGGAGTTCGTGACCGCCGCCGGGATCACTCTCGGCA
TGGACGAGCTGTACAAGTAAAGCGGCCGCGTCGAGAGATGGGGGAGGCTAACTGAGCTAGCCGACCTTAA
CTGGGGAGTACTGGTCGACGTAGCTTGTCTAACCAGTCACCTGTTTTGTCTAACCAGTCACCTGTTTTGT
CTAACCAGTCACCTGTTTTGTCTAACCAGTCACCTGTTTTGTCTAACCAGTCACCTGTTTTGTCTAACCA
GTCACCTGTTACCGGTACTAGCTTAGTCATGCACCGGGCTGCAGGAATTCGATGACAGGCGCAGCTTCCG
AGGGATTTGAGATCCAGACATGATAAGATACATTGATGAGTTTGGACAAACCAAAACTAGAATGCAGTGA
AAAAAATGCCTTATTTGTGAAATTTGTGATGCTATTGCCTTATTTGTAACCATTATAAGCTGCAATAAAC
AAGTTAACAACAACAATTGCATTCATTTTATGTTTCAGGTTCAGGGGGAGGTGTGGGAGGTTTTTTAAAG
CAAGTAAAACCTCTACAAATGTGGTATGGCTGATTATGATCAGATCTCTCGAGGCTAGTCTCGTGATCGA
TAAAATTTTGAATTTTTGTAATTTGTTTTTGTAATTCTTTAGTTTGTATGTCTGTTGCTATTATGTCTAC
TATTCTTTCCCCTGCACTGTACCCCCCAATCCCCCCTTTTCTTTTAAAAGTTAACCGATACCGTCGAGAT
CCGTTCACTAATCGAATGGATCTGTCTCTGTCTCTCTCTCCACCTTCTTCTTCTATTCCTTCGGGCCTGT
CGGGTCCCCTCGGGGTTGGGAGGTGGGTCTGAAACGATAATGGTGAATATCCCTGCCTAACTCTATTCAC
TATAGAAAGTACAGCAAAAACTATTCTTAAACCTACCAAGCCTCCTACTATCATTATGAATAATTTTATA
TACCACAGCCAATTTGTTATGTTAAACCAATTCCACAAACTTGCCCATTTATCTAATTCCAATAATTCTT
GTTCATTCTTTTCTTGCTGGTTTTGCGATTCTTCAATTAAGGAGTGTATTAAGCTTGTGTAATTGTTAAT
TTCTCTGTCCCACTCCATCCAGGTCGTGTGATTCCAAATCTGTTCCAGAGATTTATTACTCCAACTAGCA
TTCCAAGGCACAGCAGTGGTGCAAATGAGTTTTCCAGAGCAACCCCAAATCCCCAGGAGCTGTTGATCCT
TTAGGTATCTTTCCACAGCCAGGATTCTTGCCTGGAGCTGCTTGATGCCCCAGACTGTGAGTTGCAACAG
ATGCTGTTGCGCCTCAATAGCCCTCAGCAAATTGTTCTGCTGCTGCACTATACCAGACAATAATTGTCTG
GCCTGTACCGTCAGCGTCATTGACGCTGCGCCCATAGTGCTTCCTGCTGCTCCCAAGAACCCAAGGAACA
AAGCTCCTATTCCCACTGCTCTTTTTTCTCTCTGCACCACTCTTCTCTTTGCCTTGGTGGGTGCTACTCC
TAATGGTTCAATTTTTACTACTTTATATTTATATAATTCACTTCTCCAATTGTCCCTCATATCTCCTCCT
CCAGGTCTGAAGATCAGCGGCCGCTTGCTGTGCGGTGGTCTTACTTTTGTTTTGCTCTTCCTCTATCTTG
TCTAAAGCTTCCTTGGTGTCTTTTATCTCTATCCTTTGATGCACACAATAGAGGGTTGCTACTGTATTAT
ATAATGATCTAAGTTCTTCTGATCCTGTCTGAAGGGATGGTTGTAGCTGTCCCAGTATTTGTCTACAGCC
TTCTGATGTTTCTAACAGGCCAGGATTAACTGCGAATCGTTCTAGCTCCCTGCTTGCCCATACTATATGT
TTTAATTTATATTTTTTCTTTCCCCCTGGCCTTAACCGAATTTTTTCCCATCGCGATCTAATTCTCCCCC
GCTTAATACTGACGCTCTCGCACCCATCTCTCTCCTTCTAGCCTCCGCTAGTCAAAATTTTTGGCGTACT
CACCAGTCGCCGCCCCTCGCCTCTTGCCGTGCGCGCTTCAGCAAGCCGAGTCCTGCGTCGAGAGAGCTCC
TCTGGTTTCCCTTTCGCTTTCAAGTCCCTGTTCGGGCGCCACTGCTAGAGATTTTCCACACTGACTAAAA
GGGTCTGAGGGATCTCTAGTTACCAGAGTCACACAACAGACGGGCACACACTACTTGAAGCACTCAAGGC
AAGCTTTATTGAGGCTTAAGCAGTGGGTTCCCTAGTTAGCCAGAGAGCTCCCAGGCTCAGATCTGGTCTA
ACCAGAGAGACCCCGGTTCACTAAACGAGCTCTGCTTATATAGACCTCCCACCGTACACGCCTACCGCCC
ATTTGCGTCAATGGGGCGGAGTTGTTACGACATTTTGGAAAGTCCCGTTGATTTTGGTGCCAAAACAAAC
TCCCATTGACGTCAATGGGGTGGAGACTTGGAAATCCCCGTGAGTCAAACCGCTATCCACGCCCATTGAT
GTACTGCCAAAACCGCATCACCATGGTAATAGCGATGACTAATACGTAGATGTACTGCCAAGTAGGAAAG
TCCCATAAGGTCATGTACTGGGCATAATGCCAGGCGGGCCATTTACCGTCATTGACGTCAATAGGGGGCG
TACTTGGCATATGATACACTTGATGTACTGCCAAGTGGGCAGTTTACCGTAAATACTCCACCCATTGACG
TCAATGGAAAGTCCCTATTGGCGTTACTATGGGAACATACGTCATTATTGACGTCAATGGGCGGGGGTCG
TTGGGCGGTCAGCCAGGCGGGCCATTTACCGTAAGTTATGTAACGCGGAACTCCATATATGGGCTATGAA
CTAATGACCCCGTAATTGATTACTATTAATAACTAGTCAATAATCAATGTCAACATGGCGGTAATGTTGG
ACATGAGCCAATATAAATGTACATATTATGATATGGATACAACGTATGCAATGGCCAAGCTTGCAGCTCC
AGCTTTTGTTCCCTTTAGTGAGGGTTAATTGCGCGCTTGGCGTAATCATGGTCATAGCTGTTTCCTGTGT
GAAATTGTTATCCGCTCACAATTCCACACAACATACGAGCCGGAAGCATAAAGTGTAAAGCCTGGGGTGC
CTAATGAGTGAGCTAACTCACATTAATTGCGTTGCGCTCACTGCCCGCTTTCCAGTCGGGAAACCTGTCG
TGCCAGCTGCATTAATGAATCGGCCAACGCGCGGGGAGAGGCGGTTTGCGTATTGGGCGCTCTTCCGCTT
CCTCGCTCACTGACTCGCTGCGCTCGGTCGTTCGGCTGCGGCGAGCGGTATCAGCTCACTCAAAGGCGGT
AATACGGTTATCCACAGAATCAGGGGATAACGCAGGAAAGAACATGTGAGCAAAAGGCCAGCAAAAGGCC
AGGAACCGTAAAAAGGCCGCGTTGCTGGCGTTTTTCCATAGGCTCCGCCCCCCTGACGAGCATCACAAAA
ATCGACGCTCAAGTCAGAGGTGGCGAAACCCGACAGGACTATAAAGATACCAGGCGTTTCCCCCTGGAAG
CTCCCTCGTGCGCTCTCCTGTTCCGACCCTGCCGCTTACCGGATACCTGTCCGCCTTTCTCCCTTCGGGA
AGCGTGGCGCTTTCTCATAGCTCACGCTGTAGGTATCTCAGTTCGGTGTAGGTCGTTCGCTCCAAGCTGG
GCTGTGTGCACGAACCCCCCGTTCAGCCCGACCGCTGCGCCTTATCCGGTAACTATCGTCTTGAGTCCAA
CCCGGTAAGACACGACTTATCGCCACTGGCAGCAGCCACTGGTAACAGGATTAGCAGAGCGAGGTATGTA
GGCGGTGCTACAGAGTTCTTGAAGTGGTGGCCTAACTACGGCTACACTAGAAGAACAGTATTTGGTATCT
GCGCTCTGCTGAAGCCAGTTACCTTCGGAAAAAGAGTTGGTAGCTCTTGATCCGGCAAACAAACCACCGC
TGGTAGCGGTGGTTTTTTTGTTTGCAAGCAGCAGATTACGCGCAGAAAAAAAGGATCTCAAGAAGATCCT
TTGATCTTTTCTACGGGGTCTGACGCTCAGTGGAACGAAAACTCACGTTAAGGGATTTTGGTCATGAGAT
TATCAAAAAGGATCTTCACCTAGATCCTTTTAAATTAAAAATGAAGTTTTAAATCAATCTAAAGTATATA
TGAGTAAACTTGGTCTGACAGTTACCAATGCTTAATCAGTGAGGCACCTATCTCAGCGATCTGTCTATTT
CGTTCATCCATAGTTGCCTGACTCCCCGTCGTGTAGATAACTACGATACGGGAGGGCTTACCATCTGGCC
CCAGTGCTGCAATGATACCGCGAGACCCACGCTCACCGGCTCCAGATTTATCAGCAATAAACCAGCCAGC
CGGAAGGGCCGAGCGCAGAAGTGGTCCTGCAACTTTATCCGCCTCCATCCAGTCTATTAATTGTTGCCGG
GAAGCTAGAGTAAGTAGTTCGCCAGTTAATAGTTTGCGCAACGTTGTTGCCATTGCTACAGGCATCGTGG
TGTCACGCTCGTCGTTTGGTATGGCTTCATTCAGCTCCGGTTCCCAACGATCAAGGCGAGTTACATGATC
CCCCATGTTGTGCAAAAAAGCGGTTAGCTCCTTCGGTCCTCCGATCGTTGTCAGAAGTAAGTTGGCCGCA
GTGTTATCACTCATGGTTATGGCAGCACTGCATAATTCTCTTACTGTCATGCCATCCGTAAGATGCTTTT
CTGTGACTGGTGAGTACTCAACCAAGTCATTCTGAGAATAGTGTATGCGGCGACCGAGTTGCTCTTGCCC
GGCGTCAATACGGGATAATACCGCGCCACATAGCAGAACTTTAAAAGTGCTCATCATTGGAAAACGTTCT
TCGGGGCGAAAACTCTCAAGGATCTTACCGCTGTTGAGATCCAGTTCGATGTAACCCACTCGTGCACCCA
ACTGATCTTCAGCATCTTTTACTTTCACCAGCGTTTCTGGGTGAGCAAAAACAGGAAGGCAAAATGCCGC
AAAAAAGGGAATAAGGGCGACACGGAAATGTTGAATACTCATACTCTTCCTTTTTCAATATTATTGAAGC
ATTTATCAGGGTTATTGTCTCATGAGCGGATACATATTTGAATGTATTTAGAAAAATAAACAAATAGGGG
TTCCGCGCACATTTCCCCGAAAAGTGCCACCTAAATTGTAAGCGTTAATATTTTGTTAAAATTCGCGTTA
AATTTTTGTTAAATCAGCTCATTTTTTAACCAATAGGCCGAAATCGGCAAAATCCCTTATAAATCAAAAG
AATAGACCGAGATAGGGT
[37 nt withheld, positions 5969-6005]
AAAGAACGTGGACTCCAACGTCAAAGG
[49 nt withheld, positions 6033-6081]
T
[91 nt withheld, positions 6083-6173]
G
[124 nt withheld, positions 6175-6298]
CCCATTCGCCATTCAGGCTGCGCAACTGTTGGGAAGGGCGATCGGTGCGGGCCTCTTCGCTATTACGCCA
GCTGGCGAAAGGGGGATGTGCTGCAAGGCGATTAAGTTGGGTAACGCCAGGGTTTTCCCAGTCACGACGT
TGTAAAACGACGGCCAGTGAGCGCGCGTAATACGACTCACTATAGGGCGAATTGGGTACGTCCCTAGGCC
TCCAAAAAAGCCTCCTCACTACTTCTGGAATAGCTCAGAGGCCGAGGCGGCCTCGGCCTCTGCATAAATA
AAAAAAATTAGTCAGCCATGGGGCGGAGAATGGGCGGAACTGGGCGGAGTTAGGGGCGGGATGGGCGGAG
TTAGGGGCGGGATAGCTAGAGCCAGACATGATAAGATACATTGATGAGTTTGGACAAACCACAACTAGAA
TGCAGTGAAAAAAATGCTTTATTTGTGAAATTTGTGATGCTATTGCTTTATTTGTAACCATTATAAGCTG
CAATAAACAAGTTCCTCTCACTCTCTGATATTCATTTCTTTGCAAGTTATAAATACTGAATAATAAGATG
ACATGAACTACTACTGCTAGAGATTTTCCACACTGACTAAAAGGGTCTGAGGGATCTCTAGTTACCAGAG
TCACACAACAGACGGGCACACACTACTTGAAGCACTCAAGGCAAGCTTTATTGAGGCTTAAGCAGTGGGT
TCCCTAGTTAGCCAGAGAGCTCCCAGGCTCAGATCTGGTCTAACCAGAGAGACCCAGTACAAGCAAAAAG
CAGATCTTGTCTTCGTTGGGAGTGAATTAGCCCTTCCAGTCCCCCCTTTTCTTTTAAAAAGTGGCTAAGA
TCTACAGCTGCCTTGTAAGTCATTGGTCTTAAAGGTACCGAGCTCGAATTCCAGGCGGGGAGGCGGCCCA
AAGGGAGATCCGACTCGTCTGAGGGCGAAGGCGAAGACGCGGAAGAGGCCGCAGAGCCGGCAGCAGGCCG
CGGGAAGGAAGGTCCGCTGGATTGAGGGCCGAAGGGACGTAGCAGAAGGACGTCCCGCGCAGAATCCAGG
TGGCAACACAGGCGAGCAGCCATGGAAAGGACGTCAGCTTCCCCGACAACACCACGGAATTGTCAGTGCC
CAACAGCCGAGCCCCTGTCCAGCAGCGGGCAAGGCAGGCGGCGATGAGTTCCGCCGTGGCAATAGGGAGG
GGGAAAGCGAAAGTCCCGGAAAGGAGCTGACAGGTGGTGGCAATGCCCCAACCAGTGGGGGTTGCGTCAG
CAAACACAGTGCACACCACGCCACGTTGCCTGACAACGGGCCACAACTCCTCATAAAGAGACAGCAACCA
GGATTTATACAAGGAGGAGAAAATGAAAGCCATACGGGAAGCAATAGCATGATACAAAGGCATTAAAGCA
GCGTATCCACATAGCGTAAAAGGAGCAACATAGTTAAGAATACCAGTCAATCTTTCACAAATTTTGTAAT
CCAGAGGTTGATTGTCGACTCTAGACTCGACTCTAGAGGATCCCCCTGTTCCACCTCTTGAAGGCTATGT
AGGCCACAAGGCCCACAACCACAGCAGCCAGGATGGAGCAATAGACAGGGATGAGGTTGTCGGTGGTGCC
TCGGGTCACCACGGGCTGGGAGCTGCCCATCACTGTGGTCACCACACCTGCCACCGTGCTGGCTATGAGG
TCTTGTTCTGGAGGTGCCTCAGGCTCCTGGGTGCTGGGGGCTGTGCTGTCCGAGCCCTCTGGGGGTGTGG
ACCGTGTAATCCAACGGCCAGGGATCTCCTCGCACTCGGCGTCGGCCCAGCGTGTGCACTCGCGGAGCTG
GCGCTCGGTGTCCTCGCACACGGTGCAGGGCAGGCACGGGTCCACGTGGTTGGCCTCGTCGGAATACGTG
CCGTCGGGGCACTCCTCGCACACGGTGTTCTGCTTGTCCTGGCAGGAGAACACGAGGCCCGAGCCCGCCT
CGCACACGCGGCACGCCTCGCAGCGCCCAGTCGTCTCATCCTGGTAGTAGCCGTAGGCGCAGCGGCACAC
GGCGTCGTCGGCCTCCACGCACGGCGCCGACATGCTCTGGAGCCCCACGCACTCGGTGCACGGCTTGCAC
GGCTCGGTCGCGCTCACCACGTCGGAGAACGTCACGCTGTCCAGGCAGGGCTCACACACGGTCTGGTTGG
CTCCACAAGGCTGGGCCACACCCTCGCCCAGGTTGCAGGCTTTGCAGCACTCACCGCTGTGTGTGTACAG
GCCTGTGGGGCATGCCTCCTTGGCACCTCCAAGGGACACCCCCAGAAGCAGCAACAGCAGCAGGCGCGGC
CCGTCCATGGCGCGGCCGGTGGCACCTGCCCCCATCGCCCGCCTCCCGCGGCAGCGCTCGACTTCCAGCT
CGGTCCGCTTTGCGGACTGATGGGGCTGCGCTGCGCTGCGCTCCAGCGCCCCCCCTGCCCGCCGGAGCTG
GCCGCGGCCCGAATTCCTGCAGCCCGGGGGATCCCCCTGGGGAGAGAGGTCGGTGATTCGGTCAACGAGG
GAGCCGACTGCCGACGTGCGCTCCGGAGGCTTGCAGAATGCGGAACACCGCGCGGGCAGGAACAGGGCCC
ACACTACCGCCCCACACCCCGCCTCCCGCACCGCCCCTTCCCGGCCGCTGCTCTCGGCGCGCCCTGCTGA
GCAGCCGCTATTGGCCACAGCCCATCGCGGTCGGCGCGCTGCCATTGCTCCCTGGCGCTGTCCGTCTGCG
AGGGTACTAGTGAGACGTGCGGCTTCCGTTTGTCACGTCCGGCACGCCGCGAACCGCAAGGAACCTTCCC
GACTTAGGGGCGGAGCAGGAAGCGTCGCCGGGGGGCCCACAAGGGTAGCGGCGAAGATCCGGGTGACGCT
GCGAACGGACGTGAAGAATGTGCGAGACCCAGGGTCGGCGCCGCTGCGTTTCCCGGAACCACGCCCAGAG
CAGCCGCGTCCCTGCGCAAACCCAGGGCTGCCTTGGAAAAGGCGCAACCCCAACCCCGTGGAATTCGATA
TCAAGCTTCTCGAGGGTAGGCGTGTACGGTGGGAGGCCTATATAAGCAGAGCTCGTTTAGTGAACCGTCA
GATCGCCTGGAGACGCCATCCACGCTGTTTTGACCTCCATAGAAGACACCGGGACCGATCCAGCCTCCGC
GGAATTCACC
Features (pLannotate 1.2.2; 34 found; start..end, strand, type, name):
      1..720     +  CDS            EGFP: the original enhanced GFP (Yang et al., 1996) mammalian codon-optimized
    944..963     +  misc_feature   MCS (fragment): pBluescript multiple cloning site
    991..1125    -  polyA_signal   SV40 poly(A) signal: SV40 polyadenylation signal
   1148..1232    -  CDS            large T antigen (fragment): large T antigen from SV40 (simian virus 40)
   1262..1379    -  misc_feature   cPPT/CTS: central polypurine tract and central termination sequence of HIV-1
   1398..1498    -  CDS            Rev (fragment): human immunodeficiency virus 1 (HIV-1) Rev protein; rev; enhances nuclear export of unspliced and incompletely spliced viral mRNAs
   1875..2108    -  misc_feature   RRE: The Rev response element (RRE) of HIV-1 allows for Rev-dependent mRNA export from the nucleus to the cytoplasm.
   2254..2617    -  CDS            HIV-1 gag (fragment): gag protein from human immunodeficiency virus 1; gag
   2601..2726    -  misc_feature   HIV-1 Ψ: packaging signal of human immunodeficiency virus type 1
   2773..2953    -  LTR            5' LTR (truncated): truncated 5' long terminal repeat (LTR) from HIV-1
   2968..3171    -  promoter       CMV promoter: human cytomegalovirus (CMV) immediate early promoter
   3172..3551    -  enhancer       CMV enhancer: human cytomegalovirus immediate early enhancer
   3652..3670    -  promoter       T3 promoter: promoter for bacteriophage T3 RNA polymerase
   3715..3731    -  protein_bind   lac operator: The lac repressor binds to the lac operator to inhibit transcription in E. coli. This inhibition can be relieved by adding lactose or isopropyl-β-D-thiogalactopyranoside (IPTG). lac repressor encoded by lacI
   3739..3769    -  promoter       lac promoter: promoter for the E. coli lac operon
   3784..3805    -  protein_bind   CAP binding site: CAP binding activates transcription in the presence of cAMP. E. coli catabolite activator protein
   3818..3910    -  CDS            lacI (fragment): lac repressor; lacI; The lac repressor binds to the lac operator to inhibit transcription in E. coli. This inhibition can be relieved by adding lactose or isopropyl-β-D-thiogalactopyranoside (IPTG).
   4093..4681    -  rep_origin     ori: high-copy-number ColE1/pMB1/pBR322/pUC origin of replication
   4852..5712    -  CDS            AmpR: β-lactamase; bla; confers resistance to ampicillin, carbenicillin, and related antibiotics
   5713..5817    -  promoter       AmpR promoter: bla
   5870..6298    -  rep_origin     f1 ori (sequence partly withheld): f1 bacteriophage origin of replication; arrow indicates direction of (+) strand synthesis
   6303..6458    -  CDS            lacZα (fragment): LacZα fragment of β-galactosidase; lacZ fragment
   6466..6484    +  promoter       T7 promoter: promoter for bacteriophage T7 RNA polymerase
   6505..6640    -  rep_origin     SV40 ori: SV40 origin of replication
   6680..6801    -  polyA_signal   SV40 poly(A) signal: SV40 polyadenylation signal
   6873..7106    -  LTR            3' LTR (ΔU3): self-inactivating 3' long terminal repeat (LTR) from HIV-1
   7108..7176    -  CDS            nef (fragment): NEF_HV1Z2 - Experimental evidence at protein level: Swiss-Prot protein existence level 1. Extracellular Nef protein targets CD4(+) T-lymphocytes for apoptosis by interacting with CXCR4 surface receptors. From Human immunodeficiency virus type 1 group M subtype D (isolate Z2/CDC-Z34) (HIV-1).
   7193..7781    -  misc_feature   WPRE: woodchuck hepatitis virus posttranscriptional regulatory element
   7795..7813    -  misc_feature   MCS (fragment): pUC18/19 multiple cloning site
   7816..8643    -  CDS            NGFR (fragment): TNR16_HUMAN - Also known as TNFRSF16. Experimental evidence at protein level: Swiss-Prot protein existence level 1. Low affinity receptor which can bind to NGF, BDNF, NTF3, and NTF4. Forms a heterodimeric receptor with SORCS2 that binds the precursor forms of NGF, BDNF and NTF3 with high affinity, and has much lower affinity for mature NGF and BDNF (PubMed:24908487). Plays an important role in differentiation and survival of specific neuronal populations during development (By similarity). Can mediate cell survival as well as cell death of neural cells. Plays a role in the inactivation of RHOA
   8758..8782    -  misc_feature   MCS (fragment): pBluescript multiple cloning site
   8785..9295    -  promoter       hPGK promoter: human phosphoglycerate kinase 1 promoter
   9298..9321    +  misc_feature   MCS (fragment): pBluescript multiple cloning site
   9323..9361    +  promoter       minimal CMV promoter: human cytomegalovirus (CMV) immediate early promoter
