[The description below was written by a language model from this plasmid's Addgene catalogue record and pLannotate feature annotations shown in this document.]
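Description:
AB.pCCL.sin.cPPT.GFP.miR-552-3p.sensor.PGK.dNGFR.WPRE is a third-generation-style, self-inactivating HIV-1 lentiviral transfer plasmid that reports the activity of human miR-552-3p. It is propagated in E. coli through a high-copy ColE1/pUC origin with ampicillin resistance, and it also carries an f1 origin and an SV40 origin. The viral genome is transcribed from a chimeric CMV enhancer/promoter fused to a truncated 5' LTR. It contains the Ψ packaging signal with a gag fragment, the RRE for Rev-dependent export, the cPPT/CTS, a WPRE and a ΔU3 3' LTR that silences LTR-driven transcription after integration.

The payload is a bidirectional expression unit. The human PGK promoter drives a truncated NGFR (dNGFR) coding sequence followed by the WPRE. A minimal CMV promoter placed back-to-back with PGK points the opposite way and drives EGFP, which terminates at an internal SV40 polyadenylation signal. The annotation thus suggests that the "PGK" promoter entry in the catalogue refers to this bidirectional element. The 171 bp sensor insert, cloned between NheI and AgeI, is not annotated in the feature table. The unannotated gap between EGFP and its poly(A) signal is consistent with placement in the EGFP 3' untranslated region, as the construct name implies. The number and design of the miRNA target sites are not stated in the record.

In transduced cells, miR-552-3p activity should reduce EGFP, while dNGFR serves as a surface marker of transduction and an internal normaliser. The associated work used such sensors for high-throughput measurement of microRNA activity. The sequenced record is slightly shorter than the listed total size.
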