Addgene plasmid #85867: AB.pCCL.sin.cPPT.GFP.miR-552-3p.sensor.PGK.dNGFR.WPRE
Purpose: Sensor Plasmid
Depositing lab: Brian Brown. Depositing organization: Icahn School of Medicine at Mount Sinai. Publication: High-throughput assessment of microRNA activity and function using microRNA sensor and decoy libraries. Mullokandov G, Baccarini A, Ruzo A, Jayaprakash AD, Tung N, Israelow B, Evans MJ, Sachidanandam R, Brown BD. Nat Methods. 2012 Jul 1;9(8):840-6. doi: 10.1038/nmeth.2078. PubMed 22751203.
Backbone
  Vector backbone: AB.pCCL.sin.cPPT.GFP.PGK.dNGFR.WPRE
  Backbone size w/o insert (bp): 9309
  Total vector size (bp): 9480
  Vector type: Lentiviral
  Selectable markers: eGFP, NGFR
Growth in bacteria
  Bacterial resistance: Ampicillin, 100 μg/mL
  Growth temperature: 37°C
  Growth strain: NEB Stable
  Copy number: High Copy
Gene/Insert
  Gene/Insert name: miR-552-3p Sensor
  Species: H. sapiens (human)
  Insert size (bp): 171
  Entrez Gene: MIR552 (a.k.a. MIRN552, hsa-mir-552)
  Promoter: PGK
  Cloning method: Restriction Enzyme; 5′ cloning site NheI (not destroyed); 3′ cloning site AgeI (not destroyed)
  Sequencing primers: 5′ AACAGACATACAAACTAAAG
Terms and licenses: Academic/Nonprofit Terms; Industry Terms: Not Available to Industry
How to cite: AB.pCCL.sin.cPPT.GFP.miR-552-3p.sensor.PGK.dNGFR.WPRE was a gift from Brian Brown (Addgene plasmid # 85867 ; http://n2t.net/addgene:85867 ; RRID:Addgene_85867)
