>Addgene plasmid #85867 | AB.pCCL.sin.cPPT.GFP.miR-552-3p.sensor.PGK.dNGFR.WPRE | depositor partial sequence | sequence record 167184 | AB.pCCL.sin.cPPT.GFP.miR-552-3p.sensor.PGK.dNGFR.WPRE sequence 955 bps
TCGATCACGAGACTAGCCTCGAGAGATCTGATCATAATCAGCCATACCACATTTGTAGAGGTTTTACTTG
CTTTAAAAAACCTCCCACACCTCCCCCTGAACCTGAAACATAAAATGAATGCAATTGTTGTTGTTAACTT
GTTTATTGCAGCTTATAATGGTTACAAATAAGGCAATAGCATCACAAATTTCACAAATAAGGCATTTTTT
TCACTGCATTCTAGTTTTGGTTTGTCCAAACTCATCAATGTATCTTATCATGTCTGGATCTCAAATCCCT
CGGAAGCTGCGCCTGTCATCGAATTCCTGCAGCCCGGTGCATGACTAAGCTAGTACCGGTAACAGGTGAC
TGGTTAGACAAAACAGGTGACTGGTTAGACAAAACAGGTGACTGGTTAGACAAAACAGGTGACTGGTTAG
ACAAAACAGGTGACTGGTTAGACAAAACAGGTGACTGGTTAGACAAGCTACGTCGACCAGTACTCCCCAG
TTAAGGTCGGCTAGCTCAGTTAGCCTCCCCCATCTCTCGACGCGGCCGCTTTACTTGTACAGCTCGTCCA
TGCCGAGAGTGATCCCGGCGGCGGTCACGAACTCCAGCAGGACCATGTGATCGCGCTTCTCGTTGGGGTC
TTTGCTCAGGGCGGACTGGGTGCTCAGGTAGTGGTTGTCGGGCAGCAGCACGGGGCCGTCGCCGATGGGG
GTGTTCTGCTGGTAGTGGTCGGCGAGCTGCACGCTGCCGTCCTCGATGTTGTGGCGGATCTTGAAGTTCA
CCTTGATGCCGTTCTTCTGCTTGTCGGCCATGATATAGACGTTGTGGCTGTTGTAGTTGTACTCCAGCTT
GTGCCCCAGGATGTTGCCGTCCTCCTTGAAGTCGATGCCCTTCAGCTCGATGCGGTTCACCAGGGTGTCG
CCCTCGAACTTCACCTCGGCGCGGGTCTTGTAGTTGCCGTCGTCC
